Addgene plasmid #219097: SFFV-CBFB-Brd 130
Purpose: Transcription factor CBFB with a specific barcode assigned.
Depositing lab: Filipe Pereira. Depositing organization: Center for Neuroscience and Cell Biology, University of Coimbra. Publication: A combinatorial transcription factor screening platform for immune cell reprogramming. Kurochkin I, Altman AR, Caiado I, Pertiga-Cabral D, Halitzki E, Minaeva M, Zimmermannova O, Henriques-Oliveira L, Klein D, Nair M, Oliveira D, Cajal LR, Knittel R, Feick C, Ringner M, Martin M, Cirovic B, Pires CF, Rosa FF, Sitnicka E, Theis FJ, Pereira CF. Cell Syst. 2026 Jan 21;17(1):101457. doi: 10.1016/j.cels.2025.101457. Epub 2026 Jan 14. PubMed 41539305.
Backbone
  Vector backbone: SFFV-MCS
  Backbone size w/o insert (bp): 6638
  Vector type: Lentiviral
Growth in bacteria
  Bacterial resistance: Ampicillin, 100 μg/mL
  Growth temperature: 37°C
  Growth strain: NEB Stable
  Copy number: High Copy
Gene/Insert
  Gene/Insert name: CBFB
  Species: H. sapiens (human)
  Insert size (bp): 564
  Entrez Gene: CBFB (a.k.a. CLCD2, PEBP2B)
  Promoter: The spleen focus-forming virus (SFFV) promoter
  Cloning method: Restriction Enzyme; 5′ cloning site Bsp119I (not destroyed); 3′ cloning site BstHI (not destroyed)
Terms and licenses: Academic/Nonprofit Terms; Industry Terms: Not Available to Industry
Depositor comments: Barcode sequence cloned into XbaI restriction site. Design of plasmid is as follows: SFFV-[TF sequence]-WPRE-[Barcode sequence].
How to cite: SFFV-CBFB-Brd 130 was a gift from Filipe Pereira (Addgene plasmid # 219097 ; http://n2t.net/addgene:219097 ; RRID:Addgene_219097)
