[The description below was written by a language model from this plasmid's Addgene catalogue record and pLannotate feature annotations shown in this document.]
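Description:
SFFV-CBFB-Brd 130 is a lentiviral expression plasmid built on the SFFV-MCS backbone and carrying the human transcription factor CBFB together with an assigned DNA barcode. It is propagated in E. coli as a high-copy plasmid through a ColE1/pUC-type origin with ampicillin selection (AmpR), and it retains pBluescript-derived remnants such as an f1 ori, lacZα and lac promoter/operator fragments, and T7 and T3 promoters. The viral portion has a third-generation, self-inactivating layout. An RSV promoter drives a truncated HIV-1 5' LTR, followed by the Ψ packaging signal with a gag fragment, the RRE for Rev-dependent export of the genomic RNA, and the cPPT/CTS. The ΔU3 3' LTR inactivates LTR promoter activity after integration. An SV40 poly(A) signal and SV40 origin lie downstream of it.

Within the provirus, the spleen focus-forming virus (SFFV) promoter, a strong promoter often used in haematopoietic cells, drives the roughly 560 bp CBFB coding sequence, which was cloned between flanking multiple-cloning-site remnants. The automated annotation matches this ORF to the mouse Cbfb protein, whereas the catalogue entry lists the insert as human; the two orthologues are closely related. CBFB is the non-DNA-binding subunit of core-binding factor, which enhances DNA binding by RUNX partners. A WPRE follows to boost transcript stability and expression. According to the depositor, the barcode sits after the WPRE at an XbaI site, although it is not annotated in the feature table. No mammalian selection marker or reporter is annotated. The barcode allows this factor to be identified in pooled experiments, in keeping with its origin in a combinatorial transcription factor screening platform for immune cell reprogramming.
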