Features (pLannotate 1.2.2; 29 found; start..end, strand, type, name):
     94..112     -  promoter       T7 promoter: promoter for bacteriophage T7 RNA polymerase
    120..275     +  CDS            lacZα (fragment): LacZα fragment of β-galactosidase; lacZ fragment
    280..708     +  rep_origin     f1 ori (sequence partly withheld): f1 bacteriophage origin of replication; arrow indicates direction of (+) strand synthesis
    761..865     +  promoter       AmpR promoter: bla
    866..1726    +  CDS            AmpR: β-lactamase; bla; confers resistance to ampicillin, carbenicillin, and related antibiotics
   1897..2485    +  rep_origin     ori: high-copy-number ColE1/pMB1/pBR322/pUC origin of replication
   2668..2760    +  CDS            lacI (fragment): lac repressor; lacI; The lac repressor binds to the lac operator to inhibit transcription in E. coli. This inhibition can be relieved by adding lactose or isopropyl-β-D-thiogalactopyranoside (IPTG).
   2773..2794    +  protein_bind   CAP binding site: CAP binding activates transcription in the presence of cAMP. E. coli catabolite activator protein
   2809..2839    +  promoter       lac promoter: promoter for the E. coli lac operon
   2847..2863    +  protein_bind   lac operator: The lac repressor binds to the lac operator to inhibit transcription in E. coli. This inhibition can be relieved by adding lactose or isopropyl-β-D-thiogalactopyranoside (IPTG). lac repressor encoded by lacI
   2908..2926    +  promoter       T3 promoter: promoter for bacteriophage T3 RNA polymerase
   2954..3180    +  promoter       RSV promoter: Rous sarcoma virus enhancer/promoter
   3181..3361    +  LTR            5' LTR (truncated): truncated 5' long terminal repeat (LTR) from HIV-1
   3408..3533    +  misc_feature   HIV-1 Ψ: packaging signal of human immunodeficiency virus type 1
   3517..3880    +  CDS            HIV-1 gag (fragment): gag protein from human immunodeficiency virus 1; gag
   4026..4259    +  misc_feature   RRE: The Rev response element (RRE) of HIV-1 allows for Rev-dependent mRNA export from the nucleus to the cytoplasm.
   4636..4736    +  CDS            Rev (fragment): human immunodeficiency virus 1 (HIV-1) Rev protein; rev; enhances nuclear export of unspliced and incompletely spliced viral mRNAs
   4755..4872    +  misc_feature   cPPT/CTS: central polypurine tract and central termination sequence of HIV-1
   4906..5307    +  promoter       SFFV promoter: spleen focus-forming virus long terminal repeat (LTR) promoter
   5317..5340    +  misc_feature   MCS (fragment): pBluescript multiple cloning site
   5365..5925    +  CDS            Cbfb: PEBB_MOUSE - Also known as Pebp2b, Pebpb2. Experimental evidence at protein level: Swiss-Prot protein existence level 1. Forms the heterodimeric complex core-binding factor (CBF) with RUNX family proteins (RUNX1, RUNX2, and RUNX3). RUNX members modulate the transcription of their target genes through recognizing the core consensus binding sequence 5'-TGTGGT-3', or very rarely, 5'- TGCGGT-3', within their regulatory regions via their runt domain, while CBFB is a non-DNA-binding regulatory subunit that allosterically enhances the sequence-specific DNA-binding capacity of RUNX. The heterodimers b
   5936..5961    +  misc_feature   MCS (fragment): pBluescript multiple cloning site
   5961..6020    +  CDS            S (fragment): HBSAG_WHV6 - Experimental evidence at transcript level: Swiss-Prot protein existence level 2. The middle envelope protein plays an important role in the budding of the virion. It is involved in the induction of budding in a nucleocapsid independent way. In this process the majority of envelope proteins bud to form subviral lipoprotein particles of 22 nm of diameter that do not contain a nucleocapsid (By similarity). From Woodchuck hepatitis B virus (isolate w64/pWS23) (WHV).
   6152..6555    +  misc_feature   WPRE: woodchuck hepatitis virus posttranscriptional regulatory element
   6613..6672    +  CDS            nef (fragment): NEF_HV1Z2 - Experimental evidence at protein level: Swiss-Prot protein existence level 1. Extracellular Nef protein targets CD4(+) T-lymphocytes for apoptosis by interacting with CXCR4 surface receptors. From Human immunodeficiency virus type 1 group M subtype D (isolate Z2/CDC-Z34) (HIV-1).
   6674..6907    +  LTR            3' LTR (ΔU3): self-inactivating 3' long terminal repeat (LTR) from HIV-1
   6979..7100    +  polyA_signal   SV40 poly(A) signal: SV40 polyadenylation signal
   7119..7140    +  rep_origin     SV40 ori (fragment): SV40 origin of replication
   7140..73      +  rep_origin     SV40 ori (across the origin): SV40 origin of replication
>Addgene plasmid #219097 | SFFV-CBFB-Brd 130 | addgene full sequence | sequence record 450439 | Addgene NGS Result
ATTTATGCAGAGGCCGAGGCCGCCTCGGCCTCTGAGCTATTCCAGAAGTAGTGAGGAGGCTTTTTTGGAG
GCCTAGGGACGTACCCAATTCGCCCTATAGTGAGTCGTATTACGCGCGCTCACTGGCCGTCGTTTTACAA
CGTCGTGACTGGGAAAACCCTGGCGTTACCCAACTTAATCGCCTTGCAGCACATCCCCCTTTCGCCAGCT
GGCGTAATAGCGAAGAGGCCCGCACCGATCGCCCTTCCCAACAGTTGCGCAGCCTGAATGGCGAATGGG
[124 nt withheld, positions 280-403]
C
[91 nt withheld, positions 405-495]
A
[49 nt withheld, positions 497-545]
CCTTTGACGTTGGAGTCCACGTTCTTT
[37 nt withheld, positions 573-609]
ACCCTATCTCGGTCTATTCTTTTGATTTATAAGGGATTTTGCCGATTTCGGCCTATTGGTTAAAAAATGA
GCTGATTTAACAAAAATTTAACGCGAATTTTAACAAAATATTAACGCTTACAATTTAGGTGGCACTTTTC
GGGGAAATGTGCGCGGAACCCCTATTTGTTTATTTTTCTAAATACATTCAAATATGTATCCGCTCATGAG
ACAATAACCCTGATAAATGCTTCAATAATATTGAAAAAGGAAGAGTATGAGTATTCAACATTTCCGTGTC
GCCCTTATTCCCTTTTTTGCGGCATTTTGCCTTCCTGTTTTTGCTCACCCAGAAACGCTGGTGAAAGTAA
AAGATGCTGAAGATCAGTTGGGTGCACGAGTGGGTTACATCGAACTGGATCTCAACAGCGGTAAGATCCT
TGAGAGTTTTCGCCCCGAAGAACGTTTTCCAATGATGAGCACTTTTAAAGTTCTGCTATGTGGCGCGGTA
TTATCCCGTATTGACGCCGGGCAAGAGCAACTCGGTCGCCGCATACACTATTCTCAGAATGACTTGGTTG
AGTACTCACCAGTCACAGAAAAGCATCTTACGGATGGCATGACAGTAAGAGAATTATGCAGTGCTGCCAT
AACCATGAGTGATAACACTGCGGCCAACTTACTTCTGACAACGATCGGAGGACCGAAGGAGCTAACCGCT
TTTTTGCACAACATGGGGGATCATGTAACTCGCCTTGATCGTTGGGAACCGGAGCTGAATGAAGCCATAC
CAAACGACGAGCGTGACACCACGATGCCTGTAGCAATGGCAACAACGTTGCGCAAACTATTAACTGGCGA
ACTACTTACTCTAGCTTCCCGGCAACAATTAATAGACTGGATGGAGGCGGATAAAGTTGCAGGACCACTT
CTGCGCTCGGCCCTTCCGGCTGGCTGGTTTATTGCTGATAAATCTGGAGCCGGTGAGCGTGGGTCTCGCG
GTATCATTGCAGCACTGGGGCCAGATGGTAAGCCCTCCCGTATCGTAGTTATCTACACGACGGGGAGTCA
GGCAACTATGGATGAACGAAATAGACAGATCGCTGAGATAGGTGCCTCACTGATTAAGCATTGGTAACTG
TCAGACCAAGTTTACTCATATATACTTTAGATTGATTTAAAACTTCATTTTTAATTTAAAAGGATCTAGG
TGAAGATCCTTTTTGATAATCTCATGACCAAAATCCCTTAACGTGAGTTTTCGTTCCACTGAGCGTCAGA
CCCCGTAGAAAAGATCAAAGGATCTTCTTGAGATCCTTTTTTTCTGCGCGTAATCTGCTGCTTGCAAACA
AAAAAACCACCGCTACCAGCGGTGGTTTGTTTGCCGGATCAAGAGCTACCAACTCTTTTTCCGAAGGTAA
CTGGCTTCAGCAGAGCGCAGATACCAAATACTGTTCTTCTAGTGTAGCCGTAGTTAGGCCACCACTTCAA
GAACTCTGTAGCACCGCCTACATACCTCGCTCTGCTAATCCTGTTACCAGTGGCTGCTGCCAGTGGCGAT
AAGTCGTGTCTTACCGGGTTGGACTCAAGACGATAGTTACCGGATAAGGCGCAGCGGTCGGGCTGAACGG
GGGGTTCGTGCACACAGCCCAGCTTGGAGCGAACGACCTACACCGAACTGAGATACCTACAGCGTGAGCT
ATGAGAAAGCGCCACGCTTCCCGAAGGGAGAAAGGCGGACAGGTATCCGGTAAGCGGCAGGGTCGGAACA
GGAGAGCGCACGAGGGAGCTTCCAGGGGGAAACGCCTGGTATCTTTATAGTCCTGTCGGGTTTCGCCACC
TCTGACTTGAGCGTCGATTTTTGTGATGCTCGTCAGGGGGGCGGAGCCTATGGAAAAACGCCAGCAACGC
GGCCTTTTTACGGTTCCTGGCCTTTTGCTGGCCTTTTGCTCACATGTTCTTTCCTGCGTTATCCCCTGAT
TCTGTGGATAACCGTATTACCGCCTTTGAGTGAGCTGATACCGCTCGCCGCAGCCGAACGACCGAGCGCA
GCGAGTCAGTGAGCGAGGAAGCGGAAGAGCGCCCAATACGCAAACCGCCTCTCCCCGCGCGTTGGCCGAT
TCATTAATGCAGCTGGCACGACAGGTTTCCCGACTGGAAAGCGGGCAGTGAGCGCAACGCAATTAATGTG
AGTTAGCTCACTCATTAGGCACCCCAGGCTTTACACTTTATGCTTCCGGCTCGTATGTTGTGTGGAATTG
TGAGCGGATAACAATTTCACACAGGAAACAGCTATGACCATGATTACGCCAAGCGCGCAATTAACCCTCA
CTAAAGGGAACAAAAGCTGGAGCTGCAAGCTTAATGTAGTCTTATGCAATACTCTTGTAGTCTTGCAACA
TGGTAACGATGAGTTAGCAACATGCCTTACAAGGAGAGAAAAAGCACCGTGCATGCCGATTGGTGGAAGT
AAGGTGGTACGATCGTGCCTTATTAGGAAGGCAACAGACGGGTCTGACATGGATTGGACGAACCACTGAA
TTGCCGCATTGCAGAGATATTGTATTTAAGTGCCTAGCTCGATACATAAACGGGTCTCTCTGGTTAGACC
AGATCTGAGCCTGGGAGCTCTCTGGCTAACTAGGGAACCCACTGCTTAAGCCTCAATAAAGCTTGCCTTG
AGTGCTTCAAGTAGTGTGTGCCCGTCTGTTGTGTGACTCTGGTAACTAGAGATCCCTCAGACCCTTTTAG
TCAGTGTGGAAAATCTCTAGCAGTGGCGCCCGAACAGGGACTTGAAAGCGAAAGGGAAACCAGAGGAGCT
CTCTCGACGCAGGACTCGGCTTGCTGAAGCGCGCACGGCAAGAGGCGAGGGGCGGCGACTGGTGAGTACG
CCAAAAATTTTGACTAGCGGAGGCTAGAAGGAGAGAGATGGGTGCGAGAGCGTCAGTATTAAGCGGGGGA
GAATTAGATCGCGATGGGAAAAAATTCGGTTAAGGCCAGGGGGAAAGAAAAAATATAAATTAAAACATAT
AGTATGGGCAAGCAGGGAGCTAGAACGATTCGCAGTTAATCCTGGCCTGTTAGAAACATCAGAAGGCTGT
AGACAAATACTGGGACAGCTACAACCATCCCTTCAGACAGGATCAGAAGAACTTAGATCATTATATAATA
CAGTAGCAACCCTCTATTGTGTGCATCAAAGGATAGAGATAAAAGACACCAAGGAAGCTTTAGACAAGAT
AGAGGAAGAGCAAAACAAAAGTAAGACCACCGCACAGCAAGCGGCCGCTGATCTTCAGACCTGGAGGAGG
AGATATGAGGGACAATTGGAGAAGTGAATTATATAAATATAAAGTAGTAAAAATTGAACCATTAGGAGTA
GCACCCACCAAGGCAAAGAGAAGAGTGGTGCAGAGAGAAAAAAGAGCAGTGGGAATAGGAGCTTTGTTCC
TTGGGTTCTTGGGAGCAGCAGGAAGCACTATGGGCGCAGCGTCAATGACGCTGACGGTACAGGCCAGACA
ATTATTGTCTGGTATAGTGCAGCAGCAGAACAATTTGCTGAGGGCTATTGAGGCGCAACAGCATCTGTTG
CAACTCACAGTCTGGGGCATCAAGCAGCTCCAGGCAAGAATCCTGGCTGTGGAAAGATACCTAAAGGATC
AACAGCTCCTGGGGATTTGGGGTTGCTCTGGAAAACTCATTTGCACCACTGCTGTGCCTTGGAATGCTAG
TTGGAGTAATAAATCTCTGGAACAGATTTGGAATCACACGACCTGGATGGAGTGGGACAGAGAAATTAAC
AATTACACAAGCTTAATACACTCCTTAATTGAAGAATCGCAAAACCAGCAAGAAAAGAATGAACAAGAAT
TATTGGAATTAGATAAATGGGCAAGTTTGTGGAATTGGTTTAACATAACAAATTGGCTGTGGTATATAAA
ATTATTCATAATGATAGTAGGAGGCTTGGTAGGTTTAAGAATAGTTTTTGCTGTACTTTCTATAGTGAAT
AGAGTTAGGCAGGGATATTCACCATTATCGTTTCAGACCCACCTCCCAACCCCGAGGGGACCCGACAGGC
CCGAAGGAATAGAAGAAGAAGGTGGAGAGAGAGACAGAGACAGATCCATTCGATTAGTGAACGGATCTCG
ACGGTATCGGTTAACTTTTAAAAGAAAAGGGGGGATTGGGGGGTACAGTGCAGGGGAAAGAATAGTAGAC
ATAATAGCAACAGACATACAAACTAAAGAATTACAAAAACAAATTACAAAAATTCAAAATTTTATCGATC
ACGAGACTAGCCTCGAGCTGGCTGCAGTAACGCCATTTTGCAAGGCATGGAAAAATACCAAACCAAGAAT
AGAGAAGTTCAGATCAAGGGCGGGTACATGAAAATAGCTAACGTTGGGCCAAACAGGATATCTGCGGTGA
GCAGTTTCGGCCCCGGCCCGGGGCCAAGAACAGATGGTCACCGCAGTTTCGGCCCCGGCCCGAGGCCAAG
AACAGATGGTCCCCAGATATGGCCCAACCCTCAGCAGTTTCTTAAGACCCATCAGATGTTTCCAGGCTCC
CCCAAGGACCTGAAATGACCCTGCGCCTTATTTGAATTAACCAATCAGCCTGCTTCTCGCTTCTGTTCGC
GCGCTTCTGCTTCCCGAGCTCTATAAAAGAGCTCACAACCCCTCACTCGGCGCGCCAGTCCTCCGACAGA
CTGAGTCGGCCGGTCGAATCAAGCTTATCGATACCGTCGACGGATCCGCTAGCCCGCGGTTCGAAATGCC
GCGCGTCGTGCCCGACCAGAGAAGCAAGTTCGAGAACGAGGAGTTTTTTAGGAAGCTGAGCCGCGAGTGT
GAGATTAAGTACACGGGCTTCAGGGACCGGCCCCACGAGGAACGCCAGGCACGCTTCCAGAACGCCTGCC
GCGACGGCCGCTCGGAAATCGCTTTTGTGGCCACAGGAACCAATCTGTCTCTCCAGTTTTTTCCGGCCAG
CTGGCAGGGAGAACAGCGACAAACACCTAGCCGAGAGTATGTCGACTTAGAAAGAGAAGCAGGCAAGGTA
TATTTGAAGGCTCCCATGATTCTGAATGGAGTCTGTGTTATCTGGAAAGGCTGGATTGATCTCCAAAGAC
TGGATGGTATGGGCTGTCTGGAGTTTGATGAGGAGCGAGCCCAGCAGGAGGATGCATTAGCACAACAGGC
CTTTGAAGAGGCTCGGAGAAGGACACGCGAATTTGAAGATAGAGACAGGTCTCATCGGGAGGAAATGGAG
GCAAGAAGACAACAAGACCCTAGTCCTGGTTCCAATTTAGGTGGTGGTGATGACCTCAAACTTCGTTAGA
CCGGTCGGATCCCCCGGGCTGCAGGAATTCGAGCATCTTACCGCCATTTATTCCCATATTTGTTCTGTTT
TTCTTGATTTGGGTATACATTTAAATGTTAATAAAACAAAATGGTGGGGCAATCATTTACATTTTTAGGG
ATATGTAATTACTAGTTCAGGTGTATTGCCACAAGACAAACATGTTAAGAAACTTTCCCGTTATTTACGC
TCTGTTCCTGTTAATCAACCTCTGGATTACAAAATTTGTGAAAGATTGACTGATATTCTTAACTATGTTG
CTCCTTTTACGCTGTGTGGATATGCTGCTTTAATGCCTCTGTATCATGCTATTGCTTCCCGTACGGCTTT
CGTTTTCTCCTCCTTGTATAAATCCTGGTTGCTGTCTCTTTATGAGGAGTTGTGGCCCGTTGTCCGTCAA
CGTGGCGTGGTGTGCTCTGTGTTTGCTGACGCAACCCCCACTGGCTGGGGCATTGCCACCACCTGTCAAC
TCCTTTCTGGGACTTTCGCTTTCCCCCTCCCGATCGCCACGGCAGAACTCATCGCCGCCTGCCTTGCCCG
CTGCTGGACAGGGGCTAGGTTGCTGGGCACTGATAATTCCGTGGTGTTGTCGGGGAAGCTGACGTCCTTT
GCAATTCGATATCAAGCTGTACCTTCTAGATGTACATAATCAGGAGCGCTTCTAGACCAATGACTTACAA
GGCAGCTGTAGATCTTAGCCACTTTTTAAAAGAAAAGGGGGGACTGGAAGGGCTAATTCACTCCCAACGA
AGACAAGATCTGCTTTTTGCTTGTACTGGGTCTCTCTGGTTAGACCAGATCTGAGCCTGGGAGCTCTCTG
GCTAACTAGGGAACCCACTGCTTAAGCCTCAATAAAGCTTGCCTTGAGTGCTTCAAGTAGTGTGTGCCCG
TCTGTTGTGTGACTCTGGTAACTAGAGATCCCTCAGACCCTTTTAGTCAGTGTGGAAAATCTCTAGCAGT
AGTAGTTCATGTCATCTTATTATTCAGTATTTATAACTTGCAAAGAAATGAATATCAGAGAGTGAGAGGA
ACTTGTTTATTGCAGCTTATAATGGTTACAAATAAAGCAATAGCATCACAAATTTCACAAATAAAGCATT
TTTTTCACTGCATTCTAGTTGTGGTTTGTCCAAACTCATCAATGTATCTTATCATGTCTGGCTCTAGCTA
TCCCGCCCCTAACTCCGCCCATCCCGCCCCTAACTCCGCCCAGTTCCGCCCATTCTCCGCCCCATGGCTG
ACTAATTTTTTTT
