>Addgene plasmid #219097 | SFFV-CBFB-Brd 130 | depositor partial sequence | sequence record 427771 | TF ORF
ATGCCGCGCGTCGTGCCCGACCAGAGAAGCAAGTTCGAGAACGAGGAGTTTTTTAGGAAGCTGAGCCGCG
AGTGTGAGATTAAGTACACGGGCTTCAGGGACCGGCCCCACGAGGAACGCCAGGCACGCTTCCAGAACGC
CTGCCGCGACGGCCGCTCGGAAATCGCTTTTGTGGCCACAGGAACCAATCTGTCTCTCCAGTTTTTTCCG
GCCAGCTGGCAGGGAGAACAGCGACAAACACCTAGCCGAGAGTATGTCGACTTAGAAAGAGAAGCAGGCA
AGGTATATTTGAAGGCTCCCATGATTCTGAATGGAGTCTGTGTTATCTGGAAAGGCTGGATTGATCTCCA
AAGACTGGATGGTATGGGCTGTCTGGAGTTTGATGAGGAGCGAGCCCAGCAGGAGGATGCATTAGCACAA
CAGGCCTTTGAAGAGGCTCGGAGAAGGACACGCGAATTTGAAGATAGAGACAGGTCTCATCGGGAGGAAA
TGGAGGCAAGAAGACAACAAGACCCTAGTCCTGGTTCCAATTTAGGTGGTGGTGATGACCTCAAACTTCG
TTAG
