>Addgene plasmid #219097 | SFFV-CBFB-Brd 130 | depositor partial sequence | sequence record 427772 | Barcode sequence
TGTACACACACAATAGCGCT
